Addgene plasmid #201304: pBD004
Purpose: D14: Promoter of TraesCS3D02G368800 as Golden Gate compatible MoClo PROM part
Depositing lab: Benjamin Schwessinger. Depositing organization: Australian National University.
Backbone
  Vector backbone: pAGM9121
  Vector type: Plant Expression
Growth in bacteria
  Bacterial resistance: Spectinomycin, 50 μg/mL
  Growth temperature: 37°C
  Growth strain: DH5alpha
  Copy number: High Copy
Gene/Insert
  Gene/Insert name: D14: Promoter of TraesCS3D02G368800
  Species: Triticum aestivum
  Mutation: removal of BsaI and BpiI sites
  Cloning method: Restriction Enzyme; 5′ cloning site unknown (unknown if destroyed)
Terms and licenses: Academic/Nonprofit Terms; Industry Terms: Not Available to Industry
How to cite: pBD004 was a gift from Benjamin Schwessinger (Addgene plasmid # 201304 ; http://n2t.net/addgene:201304 ; RRID:Addgene_201304)
