[The description below was written by a language model from this plasmid's Addgene catalogue record and pLannotate feature annotations shown in this document.]
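Description:
pBD004 is a level 0 part plasmid for the Golden Gate Modular Cloning (MoClo) system, built in the pAGM9121 backbone and catalogued as a plant expression vector. It is not an expression construct in its own right. It stores a single standardised DNA part, the promoter of the bread wheat (Triticum aestivum) gene TraesCS3D02G368800, which the depositor labels D14, in the PROM position of the MoClo syntax. The promoter sequence has been domesticated: internal BsaI and BpiI recognition sites were removed so that these type IIS enzymes, which drive MoClo assembly, do not cut within the part. This allows the fragment to be released intact with defined overhangs and joined in a one-pot reaction to other parts such as coding sequences and terminators to form a transcription unit in a higher-level vector.

The full sequence record is 2,696 nt, and the automated annotation identifies only backbone elements. These are a high-copy ColE1/pUC-type origin of replication for propagation in E. coli and an aadA (SmR) aminoglycoside adenylyltransferase gene conferring the spectinomycin resistance used for selection. Upstream of aadA lie a fragment of the class 1 integron Pc promoter and a short remnant of a gentamicin acetyltransferase gene, which appear to be carried along with the resistance cassette. The wheat promoter insert is not annotated in the feature table, and the record does not state its length or exact boundaries, its cloning sites, or its expression characteristics. The plasmid serves as a reusable promoter module for assembling plant, particularly wheat, expression constructs.
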