Features (pLannotate 1.2.2; 4 found; start..end, strand, type, name):
     23..46      +  promoter       Pc promoter (fragment): intI1 (promoter lies within the coding sequence); class 1 integron promoter
    222..278     +  CDS            GmR (fragment): gentamycin acetyltransferase; aacC1; confers resistance to gentamycin
    289..1076    +  CDS            SmR (fragment): aminoglycoside adenylyltransferase (Murphy, 1985); aadA; confers resistance to spectinomycin and streptomycin
   1417..2005    +  rep_origin     ori: high-copy-number ColE1/pMB1/pBR322/pUC origin of replication
>Addgene plasmid #201304 | pBD004 | addgene full sequence | sequence record 409541 | Addgene NGS Result
GTGCCGAGGCACGAACCCAGTGGACATAAGCCTGTTCGGTTCGTAAGCTGTAATGCAAGTAGCGTATGCG
CTCACGCAACTGGTCCAGAACCTTGACCGAACGCAGCGGTGGTAACGGCGCAGTGGCGGTTTTCATGGCT
TGTTATGACTGTTTTTTTGGGGTACAGTCTATGCCTCGGGCATCCAAGCAGCAAGCGCGTTACGCCGTGG
GTCGATGTTTGATGTTATGGAGCAGCAACGATGTTACGCAGCAGGGCAGTCGCCCTAAAACAAAGTTAAA
CATCATGGGGGAAGCGGTGATCGCCGAAGTATCGACTCAACTATCAGAGGTAGTTGGCGTCATCGAGCGC
CATCTCGAACCGACGTTGCTGGCCGTACATTTGTACGGCTCCGCAGTGGATGGCGGCCTGAAGCCACACA
GCGATATTGATTTGCTGGTTACGGTGACCGTAAGGCTTGATGAAACAACGCGGCGAGCTTTGATCAACGA
CCTTTTGGAAACTTCGGCTTCCCCTGGAGAGAGCGAGATTCTCCGCGCTGTAGAAGTCACCATTGTTGTG
CACGACGACATCATTCCGTGGCGTTATCCAGCTAAGCGCGAACTGCAATTTGGAGAATGGCAGCGCAATG
ACATTCTTGCAGGTATCTTCGAGCCAGCCACGATCGACATTGATCTGGCTATCTTGCTGACAAAAGCAAG
AGAACATAGCGTTGCCTTGGTAGGTCCAGCGGCGGAGGAACTCTTTGATCCGGTTCCTGAACAGGATCTA
TTTGAGGCGCTAAATGAAACCTTAACGCTATGGAACTCGCCGCCCGACTGGGCTGGCGATGAGCGAAATG
TAGTGCTTACGTTGTCCCGCATTTGGTACAGCGCAGTAACCGGCAAAATCGCGCCGAAGGATGTCGCTGC
CGACTGGGCAATGGAGCGCCTGCCGGCCCAGTATCAGCCCGTCATACTTGAAGCTAGACAGGCTTATCTT
GGACAAGAAGAAGATCGCTTGGCCTCGCGCGCAGATCAGTTGGAAGAATTTGTCCATTACGTGAAAGGCG
AGATCACCAAGGTAGTCGGCAAATAATGTCTAGCTAGAAATTCGTTCAAGCCGACGCCGCTTCGCGGCGC
GGCTTAACTCAAGCGTTAGATGCACTAAGCACATAATTGCTCACAGCCAAACTATCAGGTCAAGTCTGCT
TTTATTATTTTTAAGCGTGCATAATAAGCCCTACACAAATTGGGAGATATATCATGCTGTCAGACCAAGT
TTACTCATATATACTTTAGATTGATTTAAAACTTCATTTTTAATTTAAAAGGATCTAGGTGAAGATCCTT
TTTGATAATCTCATGACCAAAATCCCTTAACGTGAGTTTTCGTTCCACTGAGCGTCAGACCCCGTAGAAA
AGATCAAAGGATCTTCTTGAGATCCTTTTTTTCTGCGCGTAATCTGCTGCTTGCAAACAAAAAAACCACC
GCTACCAGCGGTGGTTTGTTTGCCGGATCAAGAGCTACCAACTCTTTTTCCGAAGGTAACTGGCTTCAGC
AGAGCGCAGATACCAAATACTGTTCTTCTAGTGTAGCCGTAGTTAGGCCACCACTTCAAGAACTCTGTAG
CACCGCCTACATACCTCGCTCTGCTAATCCTGTTACCAGTGGCTGCTGCCAGTGGCGATAAGTCGTGTCT
TACCGGGTTGGACTCAAGACGATAGTTACCGGATAAGGCGCAGCGGTCGGGCTGAACGGGGGGTTCGTGC
ACACAGCCCAGCTTGGAGCGAACGACCTACACCGAACTGAGATACCTACAGCGTGAGCTATGAGAAAGCG
CCACGCTTCCCGAAGGGAGAAAGGCGGACAGGTATCCGGTAAGCGGCAGGGTCGGAACAGGAGAGCGCAC
GAGGGAGCTTCCAGGGGGAAACGCCTGGTATCTTTATAGTCCTGTCGGGTTTCGCCACCTCTGACTTGAG
CGTCGATTTTTGTGATGCTCGTCAGGGGGGCGGAGCCTATGGAAAAACGCCAGCAACGCGGCCTTTTTAC
GGTTCCTGCACTCTGTGGTCTCAGGAGGTTCTCTCAACTTAGAAACTTTACATGTTTTTTTTAGGAATAA
AATATTCTCTTTACAAAAGTCATCTTTTTTCACCGCGTAAGTTATTGTGGGCTTTTTTTTACACAAGATT
TGGCATGATCCTGCGGGTGCGACAGGACGTCAGCAGCAACGATGTGTACACTACGACCAGTGCAAACAAT
TACGGTCAAACTTCTGATACGCGTGACGCTCAACCAAATATAGTACTAGTAGTACTAAAATAACTGAGTC
ATTTTCTTAAGAGCGAAGAAAGATCGGTTTTATAAATGGAAAACATTCATAGTGGAGCTAATGAGCAACC
AATCAAAACCATCCTCACAAACCGTAAAGATCCCCTGCTTCCGCGAAGTACCCTACTGCCTTCTCTCCGA
TCAAATCGTCTCTCTCCATCCCGTTGCTCGTAAGTCGCAACCCGCGAAATTTCAACACCAAAAAATCAGG
CGAGCCTGCCCAAAGCAAACGCGTCCAGAACGGCCAGGACGCGTCAAGAACGCCGTATAAATACCATCAC
GAGCACCATCGTTGGTCCATCAGTCACCTATCTCACCAACACATCCGTCGCCTTCTCGAGCAGATCACCA
GTTCAGTTCAGGACGCGCAGAATGCGAGACCACGAA
